>Addgene plasmid #25010 | pMEND-Lx | depositor full sequence | sequence record 11542 | Author sequence
GCGGATAACAATTTCACACAGGAAACAGCTATGACATGATTACGAATTAGCCCGCCTAATGAGCGGGCTT
TTTTTTGAATTAGCCCGCCTAATGAGCGGGCTTTTTTTTGAATTCGAGCTCGGTACCTCTAGATCACGAT
TCGCTCGAGGTCAATGACGCTGTGCGGGAGTGAGAGAATCCGTCGATCAGTGCTGTCAGGCCGAAATCGA
ATTCCCGGTCGCGTTCAGGAACGCTCGCATTGCCGACCTCTGCGGTTTGCTCCTCCAGTACGACACCGAC
GGTGTATCGGCTGACCGCGATGAGCATGCTGATGGCTGTCTGTTCATCGAATCCCTGAGACACGAGAAGC
CCGACTTGCTGACCGGAAGCCTCAGCTCCTTCGTCGGTGTCGTCGCCGGATGGTCTGCGGTGGTGCTCAG
CGTGGAGACGCGCACCGTCACGGACCGCGTGTAGTGCGTGGCGGAAACTTCTTGCGTTTCGCAAGAGAAA
TGCGTCCCATTTCTCGTCGGACTCGGGGAAGGAAGCGTGATGCTCTCGGTCAAGCACGTCGCTCGCCAGC
GCTGCGAGGAGTTCGGCCTTCGTGCGGAAGTGCCAGTAGAGGGTGGGCTGCTGTACCTGTAAGTGAGCCG
CCAGCGCGCGAGTGGTGAAGCCATCGAGCCCAGTCTCGTCGAGCACCTGCCGGGCCCCGAGCAACACGGA
CGTGCGGTCGAGACGCTTCCGGTGGTGAGTCATAGTTGCACTTTATCATCGATAACTTTATCTTAGATAA
AGTGACTGCTCGCTACTCTCATCTGACTGCTCGCTACTCTCATCGTGGAATCCTGACAGGATCCGGAGGA
AATGTTATGAAATTTGGAAACTTCCTTCTCACTTATCAGCCACCTGAGCTATCTCAGACCGAAGTGATGA
AGCGATTGGTTAATCTGGGCAAAGCGTCTGAAGGTTGTGGCTTCGACACCGTTTGGTTGCTAGAGCACCA
CTTCACTGAATTTGGGTTGTTAGGGAATCCTTATGTTGCTGCCGCACACCTATTAGGTGCGACAGAAACG
CTCAACGTTGGCACTGCAGCTATCGTATTGCCGACTGCCCATCCGGTTCGACAAGCAGAAGACGTAAACC
TACTGGATCAAATGTCAAAAGGACGATTCCGTTTTGGTATTTGTCGCGGTTTGTACGATAAAGATTTTCG
TGTCTTTGGTACAGACATGGATAACAGCCGAGCCTTAATGGACTGTTGGTATGACTTGATGAAAGAAGGC
TTCAATGAAGGCTATATCGCGGCGGATAACGAACATATTAAGTTCCCGAAAATCCAACTGAATCCATCGG
CTTACACACAAGGTGGTGCTCCTGTTTATGTCGTCGCGGAGTCAGCATCAACGACAGAATGGGCTGCAGA
GCGTGGCCTACCAATGATTCTAAGCTGGATCATCAACACTCACGAGAAGAAAGCGCAGCTTGATCTTTAC
AACGAAGTCGCGACTGAACATGGCTACGATGTGACTAAGATTGACCACTGTTTGTCTTACATCACCTCCG
TCGATCATGACTCAAATAGAGCCAAAGATATTTGCCGCAACTTCTTGGGCCATTGGTACGACTCATACGT
GAATGCCACCAAGATTTTTGACGACTCTGACCAAACAAAAGGTTACGACTTCAATAAAGGTCAATGGCGT
GATTTTGTGTTGAAAGGCCACAAAGACACCAATCGCCGAATTGATTACAGCTACGAAATCAACCCAGTAG
GGACGCCTGAAGAGTGTATCGCGATTATCCAGCAAGATATTGATGCGACGGGTATTGACAATATTTGTTG
TGGTTTTGAAGCAAACGGTTCTGAAGAAGAAATTATCGCATCTATGAAGCTATTCCAGTCTGATGTGATG
CCATATCTCAAAGAAAAACAGTAATTAATATTTTCTAAAAGGAAAGAGACATGAAATTTGGATTATTCTT
CCTCAATTTTATGAACTCAAAGCGTTCTTCTGATCAAGTCATCGAAGAAATGTTAGATACCGCACATTAC
GTAGATCAGTTGAAGTTTGACACGTTGGCTGTTTACGAAAACCATTTCTCGAACAATGGTGTGGTTGGTG
CCCCACTAACAGTGGCTGGTTTTTTACTTGGTATGACAAAGAACGCCAAAGTGGCTTCGTTGAATCACGT
CATTACCACGCATCATCCAGTACGTGTGGCGGAAGAAGCGTGTCTACTTGACCAAATGAGTGAAGGCCGT
TTTGCCTTTGGCTTTAGTGATTGTGAAAAGAGTGCAGATATGCGCTTCTTTAATCGACCAACGGATTCTC
AGTTTCAGTTGTTCAGTGAGTGTCACAAGATCATCAATGATTCATTCACTACTGGGTACTGCCATCCAAA
CAATGATTTTTATAGTTTTCCTAAAATCTCCGTTAACCCACACGCGTTCACTGAAGGCGGTCCTGCGCAA
TTTGTGAATGCGACGAGCAAAGAAGTGGTTGAATGGGCGGCTAAGTTAGGGCTTCCACTCGTGTTTAGAT
GGGACGACTCAAACGCTCAAAGAAAAGAATACGCCGGTTTGTACCACGAAGTTGCTCAGGCACATGGTGT
CGATGTTAGTCAGGTTCGACACAAGCTGACGCTGCTGGTCAACCAAAATGTAGATGGTGAAGCAGCAAGG
GCAGAAGCTCGCGTGTATTTGGAAGAGTTTGTCCGTGAATCTTACTCAAATACCGACTTTGAGCAAAAAA
TGGGAGAGCTGTTGTCAGAAAATGCCATCGGTACTTATGAAGAAAGTACTCAGGCAGCGCGAGTTGCGAT
TGAGTGTTGTGGTGCCGCGGACCTATTGATGTCTTTTGAGTCGATGGAAGATAAAGCGCAGCAAAGAGCG
GTTATCGATGTGGTAAACGCCAACATCGTCAAATACCACTCGTAAACTAGTGCATGCGTGACACAAGAAT
CCCTGTTACTTCTCGACCGTATTGATTCGGATGATTCCTACGCGAGCCTGCGGAACGACCAGGAATTCTG
GGAGCCGCTGGCCCGCCGAGCCCTGGAGGAGCTCGGGCTGCCGGTGCCGCCGGTGCTGCGGGTGCCCGGC
GAGAGCACCAACCCCGTACTGGTCGGCGAGCCCGGCCCGGTGATCAAGCTGTTCGGCGAGCACTGGTGCG
GTCCGGAGAGCCTCGCGTCGGAGTCGGAGGCGTACGCGGTCCTGGCGGACGCCCCGGTGCCGGTGCCCCG
CCTCCTCGGCCGCGGCGAGCTGCGGCCCGGCACCGGAGCCTGGCCGTGGCCCTACCTGGTGATGAGCCGG
ATGACCGGCACCACCTGGCGGTCCGCGATGGACGGCACGACCGACCGGAACGCGCTGCTCGCCCTGGCCC
GCGAACTCGGCCGGGTGCTCGGCCGGCTGCACAGGGTGCCGCTGACCGGGAACACCGTGCTCACCCCCCA
TTCCGAGGTCTTCCCGGAACTGCTGCGGGAACGCCGCGCGGCGACCGTCGAGGACCACCGCGGGTGGGGC
TACCTCTCGCCCCGGCTGCTGGACCGCCTGGAGGACTGGCTGCCGGACGTGGACACGCTGCTGGCCGGCC
GCGAACCCCGGTTCGTCCACGGCGACCTGCACGGGACCAACATCTTCGTGGACCTGGCCGCGACCGAGGT
CACCGGGATCGTCGACTTCACCGACGTCTATGCGGGAGACTCCCGCTACAGCCTGGTGCAACTGCATCTC
AACGCCTTCCGGGGCGACCGCGAGATCCTGGCCGCGCTGCTCGACGGGGCGCAGTGGAAGCGGACCGAGG
ACTTCGCCCGCGAACTGCTCGCCTTCACCTTCCTGCACGACTTCGAGGTGTTCGAGGAGACCCCGCTGGA
TCTCTCCGGCTTCACCGATCCGGAGGAACTGGCGCAGTTCCTCTGGGGGCCGCCAGACACCGCCCCCGGC
GCCTAAAAGCTTGGCACTGGCCGTCGTTTTACAACGTCGTGACTGGGAAAACCCTGGCGTTACCCAACTT
AATCGCCTTGCAGCACATCCCCCTTTCGCCAGCTGGCGTAATAGCGAAGAGGCCCGCACCGATCGCCCTT
CCCAACAGTTGCGCAGCCTGAATGGCGAATGGCGATAAGCTAGCCCAACCAGCCCGCGAACGGCTGGCAG
CCAGCGTAAGGCGCGGCTCATCGGGCGGCGTTCGCCACGATGTCCTGCACTTCGAGCCAAGCCTCGAACA
CCTGCTGGTGTGCACGACTCACCCGGTTGTTGACACCGCGCGCGGCCGTGCGGGCTCGGTGGGGCGGCTC
TGTCGCCCTTGCCAGCGTGAGTAGCGCGTACCTCACCTCGCCCAACAGGTCGCACACAGCCGATTCGTAC
GCCATAAAGCCAGGTGAGCCCACCAGCTCCGTAAGTTCGGGCGCTGTGTGGCTCGTACCCGCGCATTCAG
GCGGCAGGGGGTCTAACGGGTCTAAGGCGGCGTGTACGGCCGCCACAGCGGCTCTCAGCGGCCCGGAAAC
GTCCTTGAAACGACGTATGTGTTCCTCCTGGTTGGTACAGGTGGTTGGGGGTGCTCGGCTGTCGCTGGTG
TTCCACCACCAGGGCTCGACGGGAGAGCGGGGGAGTGTGCAGTTGTGGGGTGGCCCCTCAGCGAAATATC
TGACTTGGAGCTCGTGTCGGACCATACACCGGTGATTAATCGTGGTCTACTACCAAGCGTGAGCCACGTC
GCCGACGAATTTGAGCAGCTCTGGCTGCCGTACTGGCCGCTGGCAAGCGACGATCTGCTCGAGGGGATCT
ACCGCCAAAGCCGCGCGTCGGCCCTAGGCCGCCGGTACATCGAGGCGAACCCAACAGCGCTGGCAAACCT
GCTGGTCGTGGACGTAGACCATCCAGACGCAGCGCTCCGAGCGCTCAGCGCCCGGGGGTCCCATCCGCTG
CCCAACGCGATCGTGGGCAATCGCGCCAACGGCCACGCACACGCAGTGTGGGCACTCAACGCCCCTGTTC
CACGCACCGAATACGCGCGGCGTAAGCCGCTCGCATACATGGCGGCGTGCGCCGAAGGCCTTCGGCGCGC
CGTCGACGGCGACCGCAGTTACTCAGGCCTCATGACCAAAAACCCCGGCCACATCGCCTGGGAAACGGAA
TGGCTCCACTCAGATCTCTACACACTCAGCCACATCGAGGCCGAGCTCGGCGCGAACATGCCACCGCCGC
GCTGGCGCCAGCAGACCACGTACAAAGCGGCTCCGACGCCGCTAGGGCGGAATTGCGCACTGTTCGATTC
CGTCAGGTTGTGGGCCTATCGTCCCGCCCTCATGCGGATCTACCTGCCGACCCGGAACGTGGACGGACTC
GGCCGCGCGATCTATGCCGAGTGCCACGTCCGAAACGCCGAGTTCCCGTGCAACGACGTGTGTCCCGGAC
CGCTACCGGACAGCGAGGTCCGCGCCATCGCCAACAGCATTTGGCGTTGGATCACAACCAAGTCGCGCAT
TTGGGCGGACGGGATCGTGGTCTACGAGGCCACACTCAGTGCGCGCCAGTCGGCCATCTCGCGGAAGGGC
GCAGCAGCGCGCACGGCGGCGAGCACAGTTGCGCGGCGCGCAAAGTCCGCGTCAGCCATGGAGGCATTGC
TATGAGCGACGGCTACAGCGACGGCTACAACCGGCAGCCGACTGTCCGCAAAAAGCGGCGCGTGACCGCC
GCCGAAGGCGCTCGAATCACCGGACTATCCGAACGCCACGTCGTCCGGCTCGTGGCGCAGGAACGCAGCG
AGTGGCTCGCCGAGCAGGCTGCACGCCGCGAACGCATCCGCGCCTATCACGACGACGAGGGCCACTCTTG
GCCGCAAACGGCCAAACATTTCGGGCTGCATCTGGACACCGTTAAGCGACTCGGCTATCGGGCGAGGAAA
GAGCGTGCGGCAGAACAGGAAGCGGCTCAAAAGGCCCACAACGAAGCCGACAATCCACCGCTGTTCTAAC
GCAATTGGGGAGCGGGTGTCGCGGGGGTTCCGTGGGGGGTTCCGTTGCAACGGGTCGGACAGGTAAAAGT
CCTGGTAGACGCTAGTTTTCTGGTTTGGGCCATGCCTGTCTCGTTGCGTGTTTCGTTGCGCCCGTTTTGA
ATACCAGCCAGACGAGACGGGGTTCTACGAATCTTGGTCGATACCAAGCCATTTCCGCTGAATATCGGGG
AGCTCACCGCCAGAATCGGTGGTTGTGGTGATGTACGTGGCGAACTCCGTTGTAGTGCCTGTGGTGGCAT
CCGTGGCCACTCTCGTTGCACGGTTCGTTGTGCCGTTACAGGCCCCGTTGACAGCTCACCGAACGTAGTT
AAAACATGCTGGTCAAACTAGGTTTACCAACGATACGAGTCAGCTCATCTAGGGCCAGTTCTAGGCGTTG
TTCGTTGCGCGGTTCGTTGCGCATGTTTCGTGTGGTTGCTAGCTTCACGCTGCCGCAAGCACTCAGGGCG
CAAGGGCTGCTAAAGGAAGCGGAACACGTAGAAAGCCAGTCCGCAGAAACGGTGCTGACCCCGGATGAAT
GTCAGCTACTGGGCTATCTGGACAAGGGAAAACGCAAGCGCAAAGAGAAAGCAGGTAGCTTGCAGTGGGC
TTACATGGCGATAGCTAGACTGGGCGGTTTTATGGACAGCAAGCGAACCGGAATTGCCAGCTGGGGCGCC
CTCTGGTAAGGTTGGGAAGCCCTGCAAAGTAAACTGGATGGCTTTCTTGCCGCCAAGGATCTGATGGCGC
AGGGATCAAGATCTGATCAAGAGACAGGATGAGGATCGTTTCGCATGATTGAACAAGATGGATTGCACGC
AGGTTCTCCGGCCGCTTGGGTGGAGAGGCTATTCGGCTATGACTGGGCACAACAGACAATCGGCTGCTCT
GATGCCGCCGTGTTCCGGCTGTCAGCGCAGGGGCGCCCGGTTCTTTTTGTCAAGACCGACCTGTCCGGTG
CCCTGAATGAACTCCAAGACGAGGCAGCGCGGCTATCGTGGCTGGCCACGACGGGCGTTCCTTGCGCAGC
TGTGCTCGACGTTGTCACTGAAGCGGGAAGGGACTGGCTGCTATTGGGCGAAGTGCCGGGGCAGGATCTC
CTGTCATCTCACCTTGCTCCTGCCGAGAAAGTATCCATCATGGCTGATGCAATGCGGCGGCTGCATACGC
TTGATCCGGCTACCTGCCCATTCGACCACCAAGCGAAACATCGCATCGAGCGAGCACGTACTCGGATGGA
AGCCGGTCTTGTCGATCAGGATGATCTGGACGAAGAGCATCAGGGGCTCGCGCCAGCCGAACTGTTCGCC
AGGCTCAAGGCGCGGATGCCCGACGGCGAGGATCTCGTCGTGACCCATGGCGATGCCTGCTTGCCGAATA
TCATGGTGGAAAATGGCCGCTTTTCTGGATTCATCGACTGTGGCCGGCTGGGTGTGGCGGACCGCTATCA
GGACATAGCGTTGGCTACCCGTGATATTGCTGAAGAGCTTGGCGGCGAATGGGCTGACCGCTTCCTCGTG
CTTTACGGTATCGCCGCTCCCGATTCGCAGCGCATCGCCTTCTATCGCCTTCTTGACGAGTTCTTCTGAG
CGGGACTCTGGGGTTCGAAATGACCGACCAAGCGACGCCCAACCTGCCATCACGAGATTTCGATTCCACC
GCCGCCTTCTATGAAAGGTTGGGCTTCGGAATCGTTTTCCGGGACGCCGGCTGGATGATCCTCCAGCGCG
GGGATCTCATGCTGGAGTTCTTCGCCCACCCCAAAAGGATCTAGGTGAAGATCCTTTTTGATAATCTCAT
GACCAAAATCCCTTAACGTGAGTTTTCGTTCCACTGAGCGTCAGACCCCGTAGAAAAGATCAAAGGATCT
TCTTGAGATCCTTTTTTTCTGCGCGTAATCTGCTGCTTGCAAACAAAAAAACCACCGCTACCAGCGGTGG
TTTGTTTGCCGGATCAAGAGCTACCAACTCTTTTTCCGAAGGTAACTGGCTTCAGCAGAGCGCAGATACC
AAATACTGTTCTTCTAGTGTAGCCGTAGTTAGGCCACCACTTCAAGAACTCTGTAGCACCGCCTACATAC
CTCGCTCTGCTAATCCTGTTACCAGTGGCTGCTGCCAGTGGCGATAAGTCGTGTCTTACCGGGTTGGACT
CAAGACGATAGTTACCGGATAAGGCGCAGCGGTCGGGCTGAACGGGGGGTTCGTGCACACAGCCCAGCTT
GGAGCGAACGACCTACACCGAACTGAGATACCTACAGCGTGAGCTATGAGAAAGCGCCACGCTTCCCGAA
GGGAGAAAGGCGGACAGGTATCCGGTAAGCGGCAGGGTCGGAACAGGAGAGCGCACGAGGGAGCTTCCAG
GGGGAAACGCCTGGTATCTTTATAGTCCTGTCGGGTTTCGCCACCTCTGACTTGAGCGTCGATTTTTGTG
ATGCTCGTCAGGGGGGCGGAGCCTATGGAAAAACGCCAGCAACGCGGCCTTTTTACGGTTCCTGGCCTTT
TGCTGGCCTTTTGCTCACATGTTCTTTCCTGCGTTATCCCCTGATTCTGTGGATAACCGTATTACCGCCT
TTGAGTGAGCTGATACCGCTCGCCGCAGCCGAACGACCGAGCGCAGCGAGTCAGTGAGCGAGGAAGCGGA
AGAGCGCCCAATACGCAAACCGCCTCTCCCCGCGCGTTGGCCGATTCATTAATGCAGCTGGCACGACAGG
TTTCCCGACTGGAAAGCGGGCAGTGAGCGCAACGCAATTAATGTGAGTTAGCTCACTCATTAGGCACCCC
AGGCTTTACACTTTATGCTTCCGGCTCGTATGTTGTGTGGAATTGTGA
Features (pLannotate 1.2.2; 13 found; start..end, strand, type, name):
    110..127     +  misc_feature   MCS (fragment): pUC18/19 multiple cloning site
    847..1911    +  CDS            luxA: LUXA_VIBHA - Experimental evidence at protein level: Swiss-Prot protein existence level 1. Light-emitting reaction in luminous bacteria. From Vibrio harveyi (Beneckea harveyi).
   1941..2912    +  CDS            luxB: LUXB_VIBHA - Experimental evidence at protein level: Swiss-Prot protein existence level 1. Light-emitting reaction in luminous bacteria. The specific role of the beta subunit is unknown, but it is absolutely required for bioluminescence activity. From Vibrio harveyi (Beneckea harveyi).
   2931..3923    +  CDS            hyg: KHYB_STRHY - Experimental evidence at protein level: Swiss-Prot protein existence level 1. The aminoglycoside phosphotransferases achieve inactivation of their antibiotic substrates by phosphorylation. From Streptomyces hygroscopicus.
   3935..4089    +  CDS            lacZα (fragment): LacZα fragment of β-galactosidase; lacZ fragment
   6384..6725    +  CDS            tnpA (fragment): TN5P_ECOLX - Also known as tnp. Experimental evidence at protein level: Swiss-Prot protein existence level 1. Mediates transposition of transposon Tn5 by a 'cut and paste' mechanism. First, the monomeric transposase binds the 19 bp inverted DNA repeats flanking the transposon. Then, dimerization of the DNA- bound transposase creates a synaptic DNA complex. After nicking of the first DNA strand, excision of the transposon proceeds through a series of intermediates. The transposase then mediates the insertion of the transposon at a new site by strand transfer. The activity of the wild- type tran
   6765..7556    +  CDS            neo: KKA2_KLEPN - Also known as kan, nptII. Experimental evidence at protein level: Swiss-Prot protein existence level 1. Resistance to kanamycin, neomycin, paromomycin, ribostamycin, butirosin and gentamicin B. From Klebsiella pneumoniae.
   7580..7732    +  CDS            ble (fragment): BLE_KLEPN - Experimental evidence at protein level: Swiss-Prot protein existence level 1. Binding protein with a strong affinity to the bleomycin family of antibiotics. Binds to CL990; an antimitotic-antibiotic compound. From Klebsiella pneumoniae.
   7843..8431    +  rep_origin     ori: high-copy-number ColE1/pMB1/pBR322/pUC origin of replication
   8614..8706    +  CDS            lacI (fragment): lac repressor; lacI; The lac repressor binds to the lac operator to inhibit transcription in E. coli. This inhibition can be relieved by adding lactose or isopropyl-β-D-thiogalactopyranoside (IPTG).
   8719..8740    +  protein_bind   CAP binding site: CAP binding activates transcription in the presence of cAMP. E. coli catabolite activator protein
   8755..8785    +  promoter       lac promoter: promoter for the E. coli lac operon
   8793..11      +  protein_bind   lac operator (across the origin): The lac repressor binds to the lac operator to inhibit transcription in E. coli. This inhibition can be relieved by adding lactose or isopropyl-β-D-thiogalactopyranoside (IPTG). lac repressor encoded by lacI
