[The description below was written by a language model from this plasmid's Addgene catalogue record and pLannotate feature annotations shown in this document.]
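Description:
pMEND-Lx is an 8,798 bp E. coli–mycobacteria shuttle plasmid for bacterial expression, derived from the pMINDLx backbone and described in work on improved tetracycline-inducible vectors for mycobacteria. It replicates in E. coli from a high-copy ColE1/pUC-type origin. The record notes high copy number in E. coli but low copy number in mycobacteria. The feature table does not annotate a mycobacterial replicon, although a long unannotated stretch between the lacZα fragment and the Tn5-derived region could accommodate one. Selection relies on two markers: a Tn5-derived neo (nptII) gene conferring kanamycin resistance, flanked by remnants of the Tn5 transposase and ble genes, and a Streptomyces hygroscopicus hygromycin phosphotransferase gene.

The payload is a bioluminescent reporter made up of the Vibrio harveyi luxA and luxB genes, which encode the alpha and beta subunits of bacterial luciferase. Both subunits are needed for light emission. Because no other lux genes are annotated, the aldehyde substrate would presumably have to be supplied exogenously. luxAB lies upstream of, and in the same orientation as, the hygromycin resistance gene. The tetracycline-responsive elements implied by the associated publication (a Tet repressor and a tet-regulated promoter/operator) are not identified in the automated annotation. They may sit in the unannotated region of roughly 700 bp upstream of luxA, but the record does not confirm this. Other annotated features are pUC cloning-vector remnants: the lac promoter, operator and CAP binding site, fragments of lacI and lacZα, and a piece of the pUC18/19 multiple cloning site.

The construct appears to serve as a luciferase reporter version of the pMEND series, allowing inducible expression in mycobacteria to be measured by light output.
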