Addgene plasmid #25010: pMEND-Lx
Depositing lab: Brian Robertson. Depositing organization: Imperial College London. Publication: Improved mycobacterial tetracycline inducible vectors. Williams KJ, Joyce G, Robertson BD. Plasmid. 2010 Sep;64(2):69-73. doi: 10.1016/j.plasmid.2010.04.003. Epub 2010 Apr 29. PubMed 20434484.
Backbone
  Vector backbone: pMINDLx
  Backbone size w/o insert (bp): 8798
  Vector type: Bacterial Expression
  Selectable markers: Hygromycin
Growth in bacteria
  Bacterial resistance: Kanamycin, 50 μg/mL
  Growth temperature: 37°C
  Growth strain: DH5alpha
  Growth instructions: High copy number in E. coli. Low copy number in mycobacteria.
  Copy number: Low Copy
Gene/Insert
  Gene/Insert name: pMEND-Lx
  Insert size (bp): 8798
  Cloning method: Restriction Enzyme
  Sequencing primers: 5′ N/A
Terms and licenses: Academic/Nonprofit Terms; Industry Terms: Not Available to Industry
How to cite: pMEND-Lx was a gift from Brian Robertson (Addgene plasmid # 25010 ; http://n2t.net/addgene:25010 ; RRID:Addgene_25010)
