>Addgene plasmid #25010 | pMEND-Lx | addgene partial sequence | sequence record 30850 | 25010 with lac_promoter
CACAGGAACAGCTATGACATGATTACGAATTAGCCCGCCTAATGAGCGGGCTTTTTTTTGAATTAGCCCG
CCTAATGAGCGGGCTTTTTTTTGAATTCGAGCTCGGTACCTCTAGATCACGATTCGCTCGAGGTCAATGA
CGCTGTGCGGGAGTGAGAGAATCCGTCGATCAGTGCTGTCAGGCCGAAATCGAATTCCCGGTCGCGTTCA
GGAACGCTCGCATTGCCGACCTCTGCGGTTTGCTCCTCCAGTACGACACCGACGGTGTATCGGCTGACCG
CGATGAGCATGCTGATGGCTGTCTGTTCATCGAATCCCTGAGACACGAGAAGCCCGACTTGCTGACCGGA
AGCCTCAGCTCCTTCGTCGGTGTCGTCGCCGGATGGTCTGCGGTGGTGCTCAGCGTGGAGACGCGCACCG
TCACGGACCGCGTGTAGTGCGTGGCGGAAACTTCTTGCGTTTCGCAAGAGAAATGCGTCCCATTTCTCGT
CGGACTCGGGGAAGGAAGCGTGATGCTCTCGGTCAAGCACGTCGCTCGCCAGCGCTGCGAGGAGTTCGGC
CTTCGTGCGGAAGTGCCAGTAGAGGGTGGGCTGCTGTACCTGTAAGTGAGCCGCCAGCGCGCGAGTGGTG
AAGCCATCGAGCCCAGTCTCGTCGAGCACCTGCCGGGCCCCGAGCAACACGGACGTGCGGTCGAGACGCT
TCCGGTGGTGAGTCATAGTTGCACTTTATCATCGATAACTTTATCTTAGATAAAGTGACTGCTCGCTACT
CTCATCTGACTGCTCGCTACTCTCATCGTGNAATCCTGACAGGATCCGGAGGANATGTTATGAAATTTGG
AAACTTCCTCCTCACTTATCAGCCACCTGAGCTATCTCAGANCGAAGTGATGA
